Addgene plasmid #187973: pET28b-pchD WT
Purpose: Expresses salicylate adenylation enzyme PchD from Pseudomonas aeruginosa
Depositing lab: Audrey Lamb. Depositing organization: University of Kansas. Publication: Rational inhibitor design for Pseudomonas aeruginosa salicylate adenylation enzyme PchD. Shelton CL, Meneely KM, Ronnebaum TA, Chilton AS, Riley AP, Prisinzano TE, Lamb AL. J Biol Inorg Chem. 2022 May 5. pii: 10.1007/s00775-022-01941-8. doi: 10.1007/s00775-022-01941-8. PubMed 35513576.
Backbone
  Vector backbone: pET28b
  Backbone manufacturer: Novagen
  Backbone size w/o insert (bp): 5368
  Total vector size (bp): 7012
  Vector type: Bacterial Expression
Growth in bacteria
  Bacterial resistance: Kanamycin, 50 μg/mL
  Growth temperature: 37°C
  Growth strain: DH5alpha
  Copy number: High Copy
Gene/Insert
  Gene/Insert name: pchD WT (alt name: salicylate adenylase)
  Species: Pseudomonas aeruginosa PAO1
  Insert size (bp): 1644
  GenBank ID: WP_058181173.1
  Promoter: T7
  Tag / fusion protein: Hexahistag (N terminal on backbone)
  Cloning method: Restriction Enzyme; 5′ cloning site NdeI (not destroyed); 3′ cloning site BamHi (not destroyed)
  Sequencing primers: 5′ ATG CGT CCG GCG TAG A; 3′ TAG TTA TTG CTC AGC GGT GG
Terms and licenses: Academic/Nonprofit Terms; Industry Terms: Not Available to Industry
How to cite: pET28b-pchD WT was a gift from Audrey Lamb (Addgene plasmid # 187973 ; http://n2t.net/addgene:187973 ; RRID:Addgene_187973)
