[The description below was written by a language model from this plasmid's Addgene catalogue record and pLannotate feature annotations shown in this document.]
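Description:
pET28b-pchD WT is a bacterial expression plasmid built on the Novagen pET28b backbone for production of PchD, the salicylate adenylation enzyme of Pseudomonas aeruginosa PAO1. It is maintained in E. coli through a ColE1/pBR322-type origin accompanied by the rop gene and bom region, and is selected with kanamycin via an aminoglycoside phosphotransferase (KanR) gene. An f1 origin is also present. The catalogue lists the plasmid as high copy, although rop normally restrains copy number in this backbone family. The catalogue gives a total size of 7,012 bp, while the sequenced record annotated here is 6,973 nt.

The 1,644 bp wild-type pchD coding sequence was inserted between the NdeI and BamHI sites, both retained. This places it in frame with the backbone-encoded N-terminal hexahistidine tag and a thrombin cleavage site that allows tag removal after affinity purification. Transcription is driven by a T7 promoter with an adjacent lac operator, followed by the T7 gene 10 ribosome binding site and closed by the T7 terminator. The plasmid-borne lacI gene supplies repressor, so expression is held off until induced with IPTG in a host that provides T7 RNA polymerase.

The automated annotation labels the insert as dhbE, the Bacillus subtilis 2,3-dihydroxybenzoate adenylating enzyme. This presumably reflects similarity between related aryl acid adenylating enzymes of siderophore biosynthesis rather than the insert's true identity. The short His and other tag fragments downstream of the insert are vector remnants, and the record does not indicate that they are translated. The associated publication concerns rational inhibitor design against PchD, consistent with use of the plasmid to produce recombinant enzyme for such studies.
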