Features (pLannotate 1.2.2; 21 found; start..end, strand, type, name):
     26..73      -  terminator     T7 terminator: transcription terminator for bacteriophage T7 RNA polymerase
     81..130     -  CDS            SET1 (fragment): solubility-enhancement tag derived from T7 phage gene 10B
    140..157     -  CDS            9xHis (fragment): 9xHis affinity tag
    213..1799    -  CDS            dhbE: DHBE_BACSU - Also known as entE. Experimental evidence at protein level: Swiss-Prot protein existence level 1. Involved in the biosynthesis of the catecholic siderophore bacillibactin. Catalyzes the activation of the carboxylate group of 2,3-dihydroxy-benzoate (DHB), via ATP-dependent PPi exchange reactions, to the acyladenylate. From Bacillus subtilis (strain 168).
   1851..1868    -  CDS            thrombin site: thrombin recognition and cleavage site
   1879..1895    -  CDS            capTEV™ (fragment): composite tag for in vivo biotinylation, TEV protease cleavage, and 6xHis tagging
   1914..1936    -  RBS            RBS: efficient ribosome binding site from bacteriophage T7 gene 10 (Olins and Rangwala, 1989)
   1951..1975    -  protein_bind   lac operator: The lac repressor binds to the lac operator to inhibit transcription in E. coli. This inhibition can be relieved by adding lactose or isopropyl-β-D-thiogalactopyranoside (IPTG). lac repressor encoded by lacI
   1976..1994    -  promoter       T7 promoter: promoter for bacteriophage T7 RNA polymerase
   2016..2295    +  CDS            TcR (fragment): tetracycline efflux protein; tet; confers resistance to tetracycline
   2303..2380    +  promoter       lacI promoter: lacI
   2381..3463    +  CDS            lacI: lac repressor; lacI; The lac repressor binds to the lac operator to inhibit transcription in E. coli. This inhibition can be relieved by adding lactose or isopropyl-β-D-thiogalactopyranoside (IPTG).
   3476..3497    +  protein_bind   CAP binding site: CAP binding activates transcription in the presence of cAMP. E. coli catabolite activator protein
   3512..3803    +  CDS            TcR (fragment): tetracycline efflux protein; tet; confers resistance to tetracycline
   3875..4255    -  CDS            YPB1_ECOLX: Protein predicted: Swiss-Prot protein existence level 4. From Escherichia coli.
   4272..4463    +  CDS            rop: Rop protein, which maintains plasmids at low copy number; rop
   4565..4704    +  misc_feature   bom: basis of mobility region from pBR322
   4890..5478    -  rep_origin     ori: high-copy-number ColE1/pMB1/pBR322/pUC origin of replication
   5600..6415    +  CDS            KanR: aminoglycoside phosphotransferase; aph(3')-Ia; confers resistance to kanamycin in bacteria or G418 (Geneticin®) in eukaryotes
   6424..6481    -  promoter       AmpR promoter (fragment): bla
   6534..6962    -  rep_origin     f1 ori (sequence partly withheld): f1 bacteriophage origin of replication; arrow indicates direction of (+) strand synthesis
>Addgene plasmid #187973 | pET28b-pchD WT | addgene full sequence | sequence record 372578 | Addgene NGS Result
ATCCGGATATAGTTCCTCCTTTCAGCAAAAAACCCCTCAAGACCCGTTTAGAGGCCCCAAGGGGTTATGC
TAGTTATTGCTCAGCGGTGGCAGCAGCCAACTCAGCTTCCTTTCGGGCTTTGTTAGCAGCCGGATCTCAG
TGGTGGTGGTGGTGGTGCTCGAGTGCGGCCGCAAGCTTGTCGACGGAGCTCGAATTCGGATCCTCATGCG
CGGGCCTCCAGCTCGCGGCGCAGGCGCTCGCGCAGGTCCTTCTTGCTGATCTTGCCGATGCCGGTTTGGG
GGAAGGCCGGGACCAGCTCGATGCGGTCCGGCACCTTGAACGCGGCCAGCCCGCAGGCGTGCAGGTATTG
CTTCAGCTTCAGCGCCGAGGGCGCCGGCTGGCGCGGGATGACGAAGGCGCAGGTGCGCTCGCCGAGCAGG
CTGTCGGGCATCGCCACGACGGTGGCGTCGTGCACCTGCGGATGGGCTATCAGCAGGTTCTCCACCTCTT
CCGCGGCGATCTTCTCGCCGCCGCGGTTGATCTGGTCCTTGTCGCGGCCCTCCACCACCAGGTAGCCGTC
CTTGTCGCGGCTGACCCGGTCGCCGGTGCGGTAGAAGCCGTCCGCGCTGAAGGCCTTGGCGTTGTGTTCA
GGCAGGCGGTAGTAGCCGCGGATGGTGTAGGGACCGCGCACGGTCAGTTCGCCCACCTCGCCGGGGCCGA
CCTCGCGGCCCTCGGCGTCGACCACCCGCACTTCGTCGTCCGGCGACAGCGGCCGGCCCTGGGTATGCAG
CACGCGTTCGGGCGGATCGTCCAGGCGGGTGTAGCAGATCAGCCCCTCGGCCATTCCCAGCACCTGTTGC
AACTGGCAGCCGAGCACCGGTTCGACGCGTTGCGCGGCACTGCTGCCGAGCCTGGAGCCGCCGACCTGGA
GCAGACGCAGGCTGGATAGATCGGCGCGGCGGCTTTCCTGGGCATCCAGCCAGAGCATCGCCAGCGGCGG
TACCAGGGCGGTGTGGGTGACCCGTTCACGGGCGATCAGGGCGAAGCAATGCTCGGGATCGGCGCGCTGG
CTGACCACCACGCGGCCGCTGGCCAGCAGCGTGCCGATCACTCCGGGGCAGCAGAGAGTGAAGTTGTGCG
CCATCGGCAAGCCGGTGAGGTACACCGTGTGCTCGTCGAAGCCGCAGACCTCGGCGCTGGCGCGGACGTT
GTAGAGATACTCGCGATGACGCCGGGGAATCAGCTTCGGCGTGCCGGTGGTGCCGCCGGACAACTGGAAG
CAGGCGATATCCTCGGCGCGGGCGGCGCAGTCTTCCAGCGCGTCGGCCTGGTACAGCGGTGCCAGCGCTT
GCAGCGGCGCCTCGGCTTCGCCGTGGATCAGCGCCATCCGGCAGGCGCCGCTGGCGAGCAGCTCACGGGC
CATCGGCCGTGGGTCGAAGCCGTCGATCCGTTCGGCGCCGATGTAGGCCTTGGCCTCGGCGAAGCGACAG
AAACCGCTGATCTCATGCTGGCGATGGGCGGGGAGGGCGAGCACCGGGCGTACGCCGAGCTGGAACAGGG
CGAAGCAGGTCTCGACGAAGGCGATGCCGTTGGGCAGGTGCAGCACTACCGTGTCGCCATGTGCGAGGCC
GGCCTGGCGCAGTCCGGCTGCCAGGCGGCGGCAGCGCTGGAGCAGGTCGGCATAGCTGAGCCGCTGGTCG
TCGTCGCAGAGCGCGATCCGCCGCGGATGGCGCGCGGCGCTGGTGGCCAGGGCTTCGGCGAAGCTCTGGT
CCTGCCAGTGGCCGGCGTCGAGATAGCGGCGGACGAAGGCGGCGGGCCAGTCGGGGGCGTCGTCGACGGC
CGATGGGGTGACGGGCGAGGAAGTCATATGGCTGCCGCGCGGCACCAGGCCGCTGCTGTGATGATGATGA
TGATGGCTGCTGCCCATGGTATATCTCCTTCTTAAAGTTAAACAAAATTATTTCTAGAGGGGAATTGTTA
TCCGCTCACAATTCCCCTATAGTGAGTCGTATTAATTTCGCGGGATCGAGATCTCGATCCTCTACGCCGG
ACGCATCGTGGCCGGCATCACCGGCGCCACAGGTGCGGTTGCTGGCGCCTATATCGCCGACATCACCGAT
GGGGAAGATCGGGCTCGCCACTTCGGGCTCATGAGCGCTTGTTTCGGCGTGGGTATGGTGGCAGGCCCCG
TGGCCGGGGGACTGTTGGGCGCCATCTCCTTGCATGCACCATTCCTTGCGGCGGCGGTGCTCAACGGCCT
CAACCTACTACTGGGCTGCTTCCTAATGCAGGAGTCGCATAAGGGAGAGCGTCGAGATCCCGGACACCAT
CGAATGGCGCAAAACCTTTCGCGGTATGGCATGATAGCGCCCGGAAGAGAGTCAATTCAGGGTGGTGAAT
GTGAAACCAGTAACGTTATACGATGTCGCAGAGTATGCCGGTGTCTCTTATCAGACCGTTTCCCGCGTGG
TGAACCAGGCCAGCCACGTTTCTGCGAAAACGCGGGAAAAAGTGGAAGCGGCGATGGCGGAGCTGAATTA
CATTCCCAACCGCGTGGCACAACAACTGGCGGGCAAACAGTCGTTGCTGATTGGCGTTGCCACCTCCAGT
CTGGCCCTGCACGCGCCGTCGCAAATTGTCGCGGCGATTAAATCTCGCGCCGATCAACTGGGTGCCAGCG
TGGTGGTGTCGATGGTAGAACGAAGCGGCGTCGAAGCCTGTAAAGCGGCGGTGCACAATCTTCTCGCGCA
ACGCGTCAGTGGGCTGATCATTAACTATCCGCTGGATGACCAGGATGCCATTGCTGTGGAAGCTGCCTGC
ACTAATGTTCCGGCGTTATTTCTTGATGTCTCTGACCAGACACCCATCAACAGTATTATTTTCTCCCATG
AAGACGGTACGCGACTGGGCGTGGAGCATCTGGTCGCATTGGGTCACCAGCAAATCGCGCTGTTAGCGGG
CCCATTAAGTTCTGTCTCGGCGCGTCTGCGTCTGGCTGGCTGGCATAAATATCTCACTCGCAATCAAATT
CAGCCGATAGCGGAACGGGAAGGCGACTGGAGTGCCATGTCCGGTTTTCAACAAACCATGCAAATGCTGA
ATGAGGGCATCGTTCCCACTGCGATGCTGGTTGCCAACGATCAGATGGCGCTGGGCGCAATGCGCGCCAT
TACCGAGTCCGGGCTGCGCGTTGGTGCGGATATCTCGGTAGTGGGATACGACGATACCGAAGACAGCTCA
TGTTATATCCCGCCGTTAACCACCATCAAACAGGATTTTCGCCTGCTGGGGCAAACCAGCGTGGACCGCT
TGCTGCAACTCTCTCAGGGCCAGGCGGTGAAGGGCAATCAGCTGTTGCCCGTCTCACTGGTGAAAAGAAA
AACCACCCTGGCGCCCAATACGCAAACCGCCTCTCCCCGCGCGTTGGCCGATTCATTAATGCAGCTGGCA
CGACAGGTTTCCCGACTGGAAAGCGGGCAGTGAGCGCAACGCAATTAATGTAAGTTAGCTCACTCATTAG
GCACCGGGATCTCGACCGATGCCCTTGAGAGCCTTCAACCCAGTCAGCTCCTTCCGGTGGGCGCGGGGCA
TGACTATCGTCGCCGCACTTATGACTGTCTTCTTTATCATGCAACTCGTAGGACAGGTGCCGGCAGCGCT
CTGGGTCATTTTCGGCGAGGACCGCTTTCGCTGGAGCGCGACGATGATCGGCCTGTCGCTTGCGGTATTC
GGAATCTTGCACGCCCTCGCTCAAGCCTTCGTCACTGGTCCCGCCACCAAACGTTTCGGCGAGAAGCAGG
CCATTATCGCCGGCATGGCGGCCCCACGGGTGCGCATGATCGTGCTCCTGTCGTTGAGGACCCGGCTAGG
CTGGCGGGGTTGCCTTACTGGTTAGCAGAATGAATCACCGATACGCGAGCGAACGTGAAGCGACTGCTGC
TGCAAAACGTCTGCGACCTGAGCAACAACATGAATGGTCTTCGGTTTCCGTGTTTCGTAAAGTCTGGAAA
CGCGGAAGTCAGCGCCCTGCACCATTATGTTCCGGATCTGCATCGCAGGATGCTGCTGGCTACCCTGTGG
AACACCTACATCTGTATTAACGAAGCGCTGGCATTGACCCTGAGTGATTTTTCTCTGGTCCCGCCGCATC
CATACCGCCAGTTGTTTACCCTCACAACGTTCCAGTAACCGGGCATGTTCATCATCAGTAACCCGTATCG
TGAGCATCCTCTCTCGTTTCATCGGTATCATTACCCCCATGAACAGAAATCCCCCTTACACGGAGGCATC
AGTGACCAAACAGGAAAAAACCGCCCTTAACATGGCCCGCTTTATCAGAAGCCAGACATTAACGCTTCTG
GAGAAACTCAACGAGCTGGACGCGGATGAACAGGCAGACATCTGTGAATCGCTTCACGACCACGCTGATG
AGCTTTACCGCAGCTGCCTCGCGCGTTTCGGTGATGACGGTGAAAACCTCTGACACATGCAGCTCCCGGA
GACGGTCACAGCTTGTCTGTAAGCGGATGCCGGGAGCAGACAAGCCCGTCAGGGCGCGTCAGCGGGTGTT
GGCGGGTGTCGGGGCGCAGCCATGACCCAGTCACGTAGCGATAGCGGAGTGTATACTGGCTTAACTATGC
GGCATCAGAGCAGATTGTACTGAGAGTGCACCATTGCGGTGTGAAATACCGCACAGATGCGTAAGGAGAA
AATACCGCATCAGGCGCTCTTCCGCTTCCTCGCTCACTGACTCGCTGCGCTCGGTCGTTCGGCTGCGGCG
AGCGGTATCAGCTCACTCAAAGGCGGTAATACGGTTATCCACAGAATCAGGGGATAACGCAGGAAAGAAC
ATGTGAGCAAAAGGCCAGCAAAAGGCCAGGAACCGTAAAAAGGCCGCGTTGCTGGCGTTTTTCCATAGGC
TCCGCCCCCCTGACGAGCATCACAAAAATCGACGCTCAAGTCAGAGGTGGCGAAACCCGACAGGACTATA
AAGATACCAGGCGTTTCCCCCTGGAAGCTCCCTCGTGCGCTCTCCTGTTCCGACCCTGCCGCTTACCGGA
TACCTGTCCGCCTTTCTCCCTTCGGGAAGCGTGGCGCTTTCTCATAGCTCACGCTGTAGGTATCTCAGTT
CGGTGTAGGTCGTTCGCTCCAAGCTGGGCTGTGTGCACGAACCCCCCGTTCAGCCCGACCGCTGCGCCTT
ATCCGGTAACTATCGTCTTGAGTCCAACCCGGTAAGACACGACTTATCGCCACTGGCAGCAGCCACTGGT
AACAGGATTAGCAGAGCGAGGTATGTAGGCGGTGCTACAGAGTTCTTGAAGTGGTGGCCTAACTACGGCT
ACACTAGAAGGACAGTATTTGGTATCTGCGCTCTGCTGAAGCCAGTTACCTTCGGAAAAAGAGTTGGTAG
CTCTTGATCCGGCAAACAAACCACCGCTGGTAGCGGTGGTTTTTTTGTTTGCAAGCAGCAGATTACGCGC
AGAAAAAAAGGATCTCAAGAAGATCCTTTGATCTTTTCTACGGGGTCTGACGCTCAGTGGAACGAAAACT
CACGTTAAGGGATTTTGGTCATGAACAATAAAACTGTCTGCTTACATAAACAGTAATACAAGGGGTGTTA
TGAGCCATATTCAACGGGAAACGTCTTGCTCTAGGCCGCGATTAAATTCCAACATGGATGCTGATTTATA
TGGGTATAAATGGGCTCGCGATAATGTCGGGCAATCAGGTGCGACAATCTATCGATTGTATGGGAAGCCC
GATGCGCCAGAGTTGTTTCTGAAACATGGCAAAGGTAGCGTTGCCAATGATGTTACAGATGAGATGGTCA
GACTAAACTGGCTGACGGAATTTATGCCTCTTCCGACCATCAAGCATTTTATCCGTACTCCTGATGATGC
ATGGTTACTCACCACTGCGATCCCCGGGAAAACAGCATTCCAGGTATTAGAAGAATATCCTGATTCAGGT
GAAAATATTGTTGATGCGCTGGCAGTGTTCCTGCGCCGGTTGCATTCGATTCCTGTTTGTAATTGTCCTT
TTAACAGCGATCGCGTATTTCGTCTCGCTCAGGCGCAATCACGAATGAATAACGGTTTGGTTGATGCGAG
TGATTTTGATGACGAGCGTAATGGCTGGCCTGTTGAACAAGTCTGGAAAGAAATGCATAAACTTTTGCCA
TTCTCACCGGATTCAGTCGTCACTCATGGTGATTTCTCACTTGATAACCTTATTTTTGACGAGGGGAAAT
TAATAGGTTGTATTGATGTTGGACGAGTCGGAATCGCAGACCGATACCAGGATCTTGCCATCCTATGGAA
CTGCCTCGGTGAGTTTTCTCCTTCATTACAGAAACGGCTTTTTCAAAAATATGGTATTGATAATCCTGAT
ATGAATAAATTGCAGTTTCATTTGATGCTCGATGAGTTTTTCTAAGAATTAATTCATGAGCGGATACATA
TTTGAATGTATTTAGAAAAATAAACAAATAGGGGTTCCGCGCACATTTCCCCGAAAAGTGCCACCTAAAT
TGTAAGCGTTAATATTTTGTTAAAATTCGCGTTAAATTTTTGTTAAATCAGCTCATTTTTTAACCAATAG
GCCGAAATCGGCAAAATCCCTTATAAATCAAAAGAATAGACCGAGATAGGGT
[37 nt withheld, positions 6633-6669]
AAAGAACGTGGACTCCAACGTCAAAGG
[49 nt withheld, positions 6697-6745]
T
[91 nt withheld, positions 6747-6837]
G
[124 nt withheld, positions 6839-6962]
CCCATTCGCCA
